>Addgene plasmid #185329 | ApoE3_mCh-2xFKBP (pBS1156) | addgene full sequence | sequence record 364004 | Addgene NGS Result
TCCCCGAAAAGTGCCACCTGACGTCGACGGATCGGGAGATCTCCCGATCCCCTATGGTGCACTCTCAGTA
CAATCTGCTCTGATGCCGCATAGTTAAGCCAGTATCTGCTCCCTGCTTGTGTGTTGGAGGTCGCTGAGTA
GTGCGCGAGCAAAATTTAAGCTACAACAAGGCAAGGCTTGACCGACAATTGCATGAAGAATCTGCTTAGG
GTTAGGCGTTTTGCGCTGCTTCGCGATGTACGGGCCAGATATACGCGTTGACATTGATTATTGACTAGTT
ATTAATAGTAATCAATTACGGGGTCATTAGTTCATAGCCCATATATGGAGTTCCGCGTTACATAACTTAC
GGTAAATGGCCCGCCTGGCTGACCGCCCAACGACCCCCGCCCATTGACGTCAATAATGACGTATGTTCCC
ATAGTAACGCCAATAGGGACTTTCCATTGACGTCAATGGGTGGAGTATTTACGGTAAACTGCCCACTTGG
CAGTACATCAAGTGTATCATATGCCAAGTACGCCCCCTATTGACGTCAATGACGGTAAATGGCCCGCCTG
GCATTATGCCCAGTACATGACCTTATGGGACTTTCCTACTTGGCAGTACATCTACGTATTAGTCATCGCT
ATTACCATGGTGATGCGGTTTTGGCAGTACATCAATGGGCGTGGATAGCGGTTTGACTCACGGGGATTTC
CAAGTCTCCACCCCATTGACGTCAATGGGAGTTTGTTTTGGCACCAAAATCAACGGGACTTTCCAAAATG
TCGTAACAACTCCGCCCCATTGACGCAAATGGGCGGTAGGCGTGTACGGTGGGAGGTCTATATAAGCAGA
GCTCTCCCTATCAGTGATAGAGATCTCCCTATCAGTGATAGAGATCGTCGACGAGCTCGTTTAGTGAACC
GTCAGATCGCCTGGAGACGCCATCCACGCTGTTTTGACCTCCATAGAAGACACCGGGACCGATCCAGCCT
CCGGACTCTAGCGTTTAAACTTAAGCTTGGTACCGAGCTCGGATCCGCCACCATGAAAGTGTTATGGGCA
GCATTGTTGGTGACATTTTTAGCTGGGTGCCAGGCCAAAGTGGAACAAGCAGTGGAAACAGAACCTGAAC
CTGAACTGAGACAGCAGACCGAATGGCAAAGTGGCCAGAGATGGGAACTGGCCCTGGGGAGATTTTGGGA
CTATCTGAGATGGGTGCAGACCCTGAGCGAGCAGGTGCAGGAGGAGCTCCTGAGCTCTCAGGTGACACAG
GAACTGAGAGCCCTGATGGACGAGACTATGAAGGAACTGAAGGCCTACAAATCTGAGCTGGAAGAGCAGC
TGACCCCCGTGGCTGAAGAGACCCGCGCTCGCTTGTCCAAAGAGCTCCAGGCCGCCCAGGCCCGGCTGGG
TGCCGATATGGAGGACGTCTGCGGCCGCCTGGTCCAGTACCGCGGGGAAGTGCAGGCTATGCTGGGGCAG
TCTACAGAGGAGCTCCGGGTCAGACTGGCCTCTCACCTGCGGAAGCTGAGGAAGAGGTTGCTCCGCGACG
CCGACGACCTCCAGAAGCGCCTGGCTGTGTACCAGGCCGGCGCCCGGGAAGGCGCCGAGCGCGGACTCTC
CGCTATCAGGGAGCGGCTCGGCCCTCTGGTTGAACAGGGCAGAGTCAGGGCTGCCACTGTGGGGAGCCTC
GCCGGACAGCCCCTCCAGGAGAGAGCCCAGGCCTGGGGCGAGCGCCTGCGAGCTAGAATGGAGGAGATGG
GGTCCAGAACCCGCGACCGCCTGGACGAAGTGAAGGAGCAGGTGGCCGAGGTGCGTGCCAAACTGGAGGA
ACAGGCCCAGCAGATCCGCCTCCAGGCTGAGGCCTTCCAGGCCAGACTGAAGAGCTGGTTTGAGCCTCTT
GTGGAGGATATGCAGCGGCAGTGGGCCGGGCTGGTCGAGAAGGTGCAGGCCGCCGTGGGCACTTCCGCCG
CCCCTGTCCCCAGCGACAACCATTCCGGAGGCGGCGGATCCGGCGGAATGGTGTCTAAAGGCGAGGAGGA
TAACATGGCTATAATCAAGGAATTTATGAGGTTCAAGGTGCATATGGAGGGATCTGTGAACGGTCACGAG
TTCGAAATCGAGGGCGAAGGCGAGGGGCGACCCTATGAAGGGACACAGACGGCCAAACTGAAGGTGACCA
AGGGTGGCCCCCTGCCTTTCGCCTGGGACATCCTGTCACCCCAGTTTATGTACGGCTCTAAGGCTTACGT
TAAGCACCCTGCCGATATTCCGGACTACTTGAAACTGAGCTTCCCTGAAGGGTTCAAGTGGGAACGGGTA
ATGAATTTTGAGGATGGCGGTGTAGTCACAGTTACCCAGGACAGCTCTCTTCAGGACGGAGAATTTATCT
ATAAGGTTAAACTTCGGGGCACTAACTTCCCATCAGACGGCCCCGTGATGCAGAAGAAAACTATGGGCTG
GGAAGCCAGCTCAGAACGCATGTATCCCGAGGACGGAGCACTGAAGGGAGAAATCAAGCAGCGACTCAAG
CTGAAGGATGGGGGACATTATGATGCTGAGGTCAAAACCACCTATAAGGCCAAGAAACCCGTTCAGCTTC
CTGGGGCATACAACGTGAATATCAAACTGGATATTACATCCCATAACGAAGACTATACCATCGTGGAACA
GTACGAGCGGGCCGAGGGCAGACATAGCACAGGGGGCATGGATGAATTGTACAAGGCGACTAGAGGCGTC
CAAGTCGAAACCATTAGTCCCGGCGATGGCAGAACATTTCCTAAAAGGGGACAAACATGTGTCGTCCATT
ATACAGGCATGTTGGAGGACGGCAAAAAGGTGGACAGTAGTAGAGATCGCAATAAACCTTTCAAATTCAT
GTTGGGAAAACAAGAAGTCATTAGGGGATGGGAGGAGGGCGTGGCTCAAATGTCCGTCGGCCAACGCGCT
AAGCTCACCATCAGCCCCGACTACGCATACGGCGCTACCGGACATCCCGGAATTATTCCCCCTCACGCTA
CCTTGGTGTTTGACGTCGAACTGTTGAAGCTCGAGACTAGAGGAGTGCAGGTGGAGACTATCTCCCCAGG
AGACGGGCGCACCTTCCCCAAGCGCGGCCAGACCTGCGTGGTGCACTACACCGGGATGCTTGAAGATGGA
AAGAAAGTTGATTCCTCCCGGGACAGAAACAAGCCCTTTAAGTTTATGCTAGGCAAGCAGGAGGTGATCC
GAGGCTGGGAAGAAGGGGTTGCCCAGATGAGTGTGGGTCAGAGAGCCAAACTGACTATATCTCCAGATTA
TGCCTATGGTGCCACTGGGCACCCAGGCATCATCCCACCACATGCCACTCTCGTCTTCGATGTGGAGCTT
CTAAAACTGGAAACTAGTTATCCGTACGACGTACCAGACTACGCATAAGCGGCCGCTCGAGTCTAGAGGG
CCCGTTTAAACCCGCTGATCAGCCTCGACTGTGCCTTCTAGTTGCCAGCCATCTGTTGTTTGCCCCTCCC
CCGTGCCTTCCTTGACCCTGGAAGGTGCCACTCCCACTGTCCTTTCCTAATAAAATGAGGAAATTGCATC
GCATTGTCTGAGTAGGTGTCATTCTATTCTGGGGGGTGGGGTGGGGCAGGACAGCAAGGGGGAGGATTGG
GAAGACAATAGCAGGCATGCTGGGGATGCGGTGGGCTCTATGGCTTCTGAGGCGGAAAGAACCAGCTGGG
GCTCTAGGGGGTATCCCC
[124 nt withheld, positions 3729-3852]
C
[91 nt withheld, positions 3854-3944]
A
[49 nt withheld, positions 3946-3994]
CCTTTGACGTTGGAGTCCACGTTCTTT
[37 nt withheld, positions 4022-4058]
ACCCTATCTCGGTCTATTCTTTTGATTTATAAGGGATTTTGCCGATTTCGGCCTATTGGTTAAAAAATGA
GCTGATTTAACAAAAATTTAACGCGAATTAATTCTGTGGAATGTGTGTCAGTTAGGGTGTGGAAAGTCCC
CAGGCTCCCCAGCAGGCAGAAGTATGCAAAGCATGCATCTCAATTAGTCAGCAACCAGGTGTGGAAAGTC
CCCAGGCTCCCCAGCAGGCAGAAGTATGCAAAGCATGCATCTCAATTAGTCAGCAACCATAGTCCCGCCC
CTAACTCCGCCCATCCCGCCCCTAACTCCGCCCAGTTCCGCCCATTCTCCGCCCCATGGCTGACTAATTT
TTTTTATTTATGCAGAGGCCGAGGCCGCCTCTGCCTCTGAGCTATTCCAGAAGTAGTGAGGAGGCTTTTT
TGGAGGCCTAGGCTTTTGCAAAAAGCTCCCGGGAGCTTGTATATCCATTTTCGGATCTGATCAGCACGTG
TTGACAATTAATCATCGGCATAGTATATCGGCATAGTATAATACGACAAGGTGAGGAACTAAACCATGGC
CAAGTTGACCAGTGCCGTTCCGGTGCTCACCGCGCGCGACGTCGCCGGAGCGGTCGAGTTCTGGACCGAC
CGGCTCGGGTTCTCCCGGGACTTCGTGGAGGACGACTTCGCCGGTGTGGTCCGGGACGACGTGACCCTGT
TCATCAGCGCGGTCCAGGACCAGGTGGTGCCGGACAACACCCTGGCCTGGGTGTGGGTGCGCGGCCTGGA
CGAGCTGTACGCCGAGTGGTCGGAGGTCGTGTCCACGAACTTCCGGGACGCCTCCGGGCCGGCCATGACC
GAGATCGGCGAGCAGCCGTGGGGGCGGGAGTTCGCCCTGCGCGACCCGGCCGGCAACTGCGTGCACTTCG
TGGCCGAGGAGCAGGACTGACACGTGCTACGAGATTTCGATTCCACCGCCGCCTTCTATGAAAGGTTGGG
CTTCGGAATCGTTTTCCGGGACGCCGGCTGGATGATCCTCCAGCGCGGGGATCTCATGCTGGAGTTCTTC
GCCCACCCCAACTTGTTTATTGCAGCTTATAATGGTTACAAATAAAGCAATAGCATCACAAATTTCACAA
ATAAAGCATTTTTTTCACTGCATTCTAGTTGTGGTTTGTCCAAACTCATCAATGTATCTTATCATGTCTG
TATACCGTCGACCTCTAGCTAGAGCTTGGCGTAATCATGGTCATAGCTGTTTCCTGTGTGAAATTGTTAT
CCGCTCACAATTCCACACAACATACGAGCCGGAAGCATAAAGTGTAAAGCCTGGGGTGCCTAATGAGTGA
GCTAACTCACATTAATTGCGTTGCGCTCACTGCCCGCTTTCCAGTCGGGAAACCTGTCGTGCCAGCTGCA
TTAATGAATCGGCCAACGCGCGGGGAGAGGCGGTTTGCGTATTGGGCGCTCTTCCGCTTCCTCGCTCACT
GACTCGCTGCGCTCGGTCGTTCGGCTGCGGCGAGCGGTATCAGCTCACTCAAAGGCGGTAATACGGTTAT
CCACAGAATCAGGGGATAACGCAGGAAAGAACATGTGAGCAAAAGGCCAGCAAAAGGCCAGGAACCGTAA
AAAGGCCGCGTTGCTGGCGTTTTTCCATAGGCTCCGCCCCCCTGACGAGCATCACAAAAATCGACGCTCA
AGTCAGAGGTGGCGAAACCCGACAGGACTATAAAGATACCAGGCGTTTCCCCCTGGAAGCTCCCTCGTGC
GCTCTCCTGTTCCGACCCTGCCGCTTACCGGATACCTGTCCGCCTTTCTCCCTTCGGGAAGCGTGGCGCT
TTCTCATAGCTCACGCTGTAGGTATCTCAGTTCGGTGTAGGTCGTTCGCTCCAAGCTGGGCTGTGTGCAC
GAACCCCCCGTTCAGCCCGACCGCTGCGCCTTATCCGGTAACTATCGTCTTGAGTCCAACCCGGTAAGAC
ACGACTTATCGCCACTGGCAGCAGCCACTGGTAACAGGATTAGCAGAGCGAGGTATGTAGGCGGTGCTAC
AGAGTTCTTGAAGTGGTGGCCTAACTACGGCTACACTAGAAGAACAGTATTTGGTATCTGCGCTCTGCTG
AAGCCAGTTACCTTCGGAAAAAGAGTTGGTAGCTCTTGATCCGGCAAACAAACCACCGCTGGTAGCGGTG
GTTTTTTTGTTTGCAAGCAGCAGATTACGCGCAGAAAAAAAGGATCTCAAGAAGATCCTTTGATCTTTTC
TACGGGGTCTGACGCTCAGTGGAACGAAAACTCACGTTAAGGGATTTTGGTCATGAGATTATCAAAAAGG
ATCTTCACCTAGATCCTTTTAAATTAAAAATGAAGTTTTAAATCAATCTAAAGTATATATGAGTAAACTT
GGTCTGACAGTTACCAATGCTTAATCAGTGAGGCACCTATCTCAGCGATCTGTCTATTTCGTTCATCCAT
AGTTGCCTGACTCCCCGTCGTGTAGATAACTACGATACGGGAGGGCTTACCATCTGGCCCCAGTGCTGCA
ATGATACCGCGAGACCCACGCTCACCGGCTCCAGATTTATCAGCAATAAACCAGCCAGCCGGAAGGGCCG
AGCGCAGAAGTGGTCCTGCAACTTTATCCGCCTCCATCCAGTCTATTAATTGTTGCCGGGAAGCTAGAGT
AAGTAGTTCGCCAGTTAATAGTTTGCGCAACGTTGTTGCCATTGCTACAGGCATCGTGGTGTCACGCTCG
TCGTTTGGTATGGCTTCATTCAGCTCCGGTTCCCAACGATCAAGGCGAGTTACATGATCCCCCATGTTGT
GCAAAAAAGCGGTTAGCTCCTTCGGTCCTCCGATCGTTGTCAGAAGTAAGTTGGCCGCAGTGTTATCACT
CATGGTTATGGCAGCACTGCATAATTCTCTTACTGTCATGCCATCCGTAAGATGCTTTTCTGTGACTGGT
GAGTACTCAACCAAGTCATTCTGAGAATAGTGTATGCGGCGACCGAGTTGCTCTTGCCCGGCGTCAATAC
GGGATAATACCGCGCCACATAGCAGAACTTTAAAAGTGCTCATCATTGGAAAACGTTCTTCGGGGCGAAA
ACTCTCAAGGATCTTACCGCTGTTGAGATCCAGTTCGATGTAACCCACTCGTGCACCCAACTGATCTTCA
GCATCTTTTACTTTCACCAGCGTTTCTGGGTGAGCAAAAACAGGAAGGCAAAATGCCGCAAAAAAGGGAA
TAAGGGCGACACGGAAATGTTGAATACTCATACTCTTCCTTTTTCAATATTATTGAAGCATTTATCAGGG
TTATTGTCTCATGAGCGGATACATATTTGAATGTATTTAGAAAAATAAACAAATAGGGGTTCCGCGCACA
TT
Features (pLannotate 1.2.2; 25 found; start..end, strand, type, name):
     53..105     -  misc_feature   bom (fragment): basis of mobility region from pBR322
    260..639     +  enhancer       CMV enhancer: human cytomegalovirus immediate early enhancer
    640..843     +  promoter       CMV promoter: human cytomegalovirus (CMV) immediate early promoter
    845..864     +  promoter       PLtetO-1 promoter (fragment): modified phage lambda PL promoter with tet operator sites (Lutz and Bujard, 1997)
    866..885     +  promoter       PLtetO-1 promoter (fragment): modified phage lambda PL promoter with tet operator sites (Lutz and Bujard, 1997)
    893..926     +  promoter       TRE3GV promoter (fragment): 3rd-generation Tet-responsive promoter that can be activated by binding of Tet-On® 3G, optimized for retroviral and lentiviral vectors
   1033..1983    +  CDS            APOE: APOE_HUMAN - Experimental evidence at protein level: Swiss-Prot protein existence level 1. (Microbial infection) Through its interaction with HCV envelope glycoprotein E2, participates in the attachment of HCV to HSPGs and other receptors (LDLr, VLDLr, and SR-B1) on the cell surface and to the assembly, maturation and infectivity of HCV viral particles (PubMed:25122793, PubMed:29695434). This interaction is probably promoted via the up-regulation of cellular autophagy by the virus (PubMed:29695434). From Homo sapiens (Human).
   2008..2715    +  CDS            mCherry: mCherry is a basic (constitutively fluorescent) red fluorescent protein published in 2004, derived from Discosoma sp.. It is reported to be a very rapidly-maturing monomer with low acid sensitivity.
   2725..3045    +  CDS            DmrB: F36V mutant of FK506-binding protein FKBP12 binds synthetic ligands that do not bind wild-type FKBP
   3052..3372    +  CDS            DmrB: F36V mutant of FK506-binding protein FKBP12 binds synthetic ligands that do not bind wild-type FKBP
   3459..3683    +  polyA_signal   bGH poly(A) signal: bovine growth hormone polyadenylation signal
   3687..3708    +  promoter       SV40 promoter (fragment): SV40 enhancer and early promoter
   3729..4157    +  rep_origin     f1 ori (sequence partly withheld): f1 bacteriophage origin of replication; arrow indicates direction of (+) strand synthesis
   4171..4500    +  promoter       SV40 promoter: SV40 enhancer and early promoter
   4548..4595    +  promoter       EM7 promoter: synthetic bacterial promoter&nbsp
   4614..4988    +  CDS            BleoR: antibiotic-binding protein; Sh ble from Streptoalloteichus hindustanus; confers resistance to bleomycin, phleomycin, and Zeocin™
   4998..5123    +  CDS            ble (fragment): BLE_KLEPN - Experimental evidence at protein level: Swiss-Prot protein existence level 1. Binding protein with a strong affinity to the bleomycin family of antibiotics. Binds to CL990; an antimitotic-antibiotic compound. From Klebsiella pneumoniae.
   5118..5239    +  polyA_signal   SV40 poly(A) signal: SV40 polyadenylation signal
   5312..5328    -  protein_bind   lac operator: The lac repressor binds to the lac operator to inhibit transcription in E. coli. This inhibition can be relieved by adding lactose or isopropyl-β-D-thiogalactopyranoside (IPTG). lac repressor encoded by lacI
   5336..5366    -  promoter       lac promoter: promoter for the E. coli lac operon
   5381..5402    -  protein_bind   CAP binding site: CAP binding activates transcription in the presence of cAMP. E. coli catabolite activator protein
   5415..5507    -  CDS            lacI (fragment): lac repressor; lacI; The lac repressor binds to the lac operator to inhibit transcription in E. coli. This inhibition can be relieved by adding lactose or isopropyl-β-D-thiogalactopyranoside (IPTG).
   5690..6278    -  rep_origin     ori: high-copy-number ColE1/pMB1/pBR322/pUC origin of replication
   6449..7309    -  CDS            AmpR: β-lactamase; bla; confers resistance to ampicillin, carbenicillin, and related antibiotics
   7310..7414    -  promoter       AmpR promoter: bla
