[The description below was written by a language model from this plasmid's Addgene catalogue record and pLannotate feature annotations shown in this document.]
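Description:
ApoE3_mCh-2xFKBP (pBS1156) is a 7.4 kb mammalian expression plasmid built by Gibson cloning into a pcDNA4/TO-derived backbone that previously carried a different FKBP fusion. It is propagated in E. coli as a high-copy plasmid through a ColE1/pUC-type origin and selected with ampicillin via the β-lactamase gene. An f1 origin is also present. For selection in mammalian cells, the backbone carries a BleoR (Sh ble) cassette that confers Zeocin resistance. It is driven by the SV40 early promoter together with the bacterial EM7 promoter and ends in an SV40 poly(A) signal.

The payload is a single fusion open reading frame transcribed from the CMV immediate-early enhancer and promoter. Two short tet operator–like matches lie directly downstream of the promoter, consistent with the CMV/TetO2 arrangement of pcDNA4/TO. This arrangement gives constitutive expression in ordinary cells and tetracycline-regulated expression in cells that supply the Tet repressor. The reading frame encodes human ApoE3 (about 950 bp), followed by the red fluorescent protein mCherry and then two tandem copies of DmrB, the F36V mutant of FKBP12. A bovine growth hormone polyadenylation signal terminates the transcript. The F36V domains bind synthetic bivalent ligands that do not engage wild-type FKBP, so adding a dimerizer cross-links the fusion proteins, and having two domains per molecule allows higher-order assemblies to form. mCherry lets the localization and clustering of the protein be followed by microscopy. The depositors used the construct to test for chemically inducible condensate formation by ApoE3 in human cells.
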