Addgene plasmid #185329: ApoE3_mCh-2xFKBP (pBS1156)
Purpose: For the mammalian expression of the human protein ApoE3 attached to 2xFKBP. The FKBP can be used for inducible dimerization and condensate formation
Depositing lab: Pamela Silver. Depositing organization: Harvard Medical School. Publication: Natural and Designed Proteins Inspired by Extremotolerant Organisms Can Form Condensates and Attenuate Apoptosis in Human Cells. Veling MT, Nguyen DT, Thadani NN, Oster ME, Rollins NJ, Brock KP, Bethel NP, Lim S, Baker D, Way JC, Marks DS, Chang RL, Silver PA. ACS Synth Biol. 2022 Mar 18;11(3):1292-1302. doi: 10.1021/acssynbio.1c00572. Epub 2022 Feb 18. PubMed 35176859.
Backbone
  Vector backbone: rt44a_nCoV-N-mEGFP-2xFKBP-HA pcDNA4_TO
  Vector type: Mammalian Expression
Growth in bacteria
  Bacterial resistance: Ampicillin, 100 μg/mL
  Growth temperature: 37°C
  Growth strain: DH5alpha
  Copy number: High Copy
Gene/Insert
  Gene/Insert name: ApoE3
  Species: H. sapiens (human)
  Insert size (bp): 954
  Cloning method: Gibson Cloning
Terms and licenses: Academic/Nonprofit Terms; Industry Terms: Not Available to Industry
Depositor comments: This plasmid encodes a protein fused to 2xFKBP. FKBP will dimerize upon exposure to a dimerization agent. We used it to test for chemically inducible condensate formation
How to cite: ApoE3_mCh-2xFKBP (pBS1156) was a gift from Pamela Silver (Addgene plasmid # 185329 ; http://n2t.net/addgene:185329 ; RRID:Addgene_185329)
